>Addgene plasmid #53233 | mCer-4aa-VAMP2 | addgene partial sequence | sequence record 89452 | EGFP-C 5'-CATGGTCCTGCTGGAGTTCGTG-3'
GACGAGCTGTACAAGTCCGGACTCACCATGTCGGCTACCGCTGCCACCGTCCCGCCTGCCGCCCCGGCCG
GCGAGGGTGGCCCCCCTGCACCTCCTCCAAATCTTACCAGTAACAGGAGACTGCAGCAGACCCAGGCCCA
GGTGGATGAGGTGGTGGACATCATGAGGGTGAATGTGGACAAGGTCCTGGAGCGAGACCAGAAGCTATCG
GAACTGGATGATCGCGCAGATGCCCTCCAGGCAGGGGCCTCCCAGTTTGAAACAAGTGCAGCCAAGCTCA
AGCGCAAATACTGGTGGAAAAACCTCAAGATGATGATCATCTTGGGAGTGATTTGCGCCATCATCCTCAT
CATCATCATCGTTTACTTCAGCACTTAAGGATCCACCGGATCTAGATAACTGATCATAATCAGCCATACC
ACATTTGTAGAGGTTTTACTTGCTTTAAAAAACCTCCCACACCTCCCCCTGAACCTGAAACATAAAATGA
ATGCAATTGTTGTTGTTAACTTGTTTATTGCAGCTTATAATGGTTACAAATAAAGCAATAGCATCACAAA
TTTCACAAATAAAGCATTTTTTTCACTGCATTCTAGTTGTGGTTTGTCCAAACTCATCAATGTATCTTAA
GGCGTAAATTGTAAGCGTTAATATTTTGTTAAAATTCGCGTTAAATTTTTGTTAAATCAGCTCATTTTTT
AACCAATAGGCCGAAATCGGCAAAATCCCTTATAAATCAAAAGAATAGACCGAGATAGGGT
[37 nt withheld, positions 762-798]
AAAGAACGTGGACTCCAACGTCAAAGG
[49 nt withheld, positions 826-874]
T
[46 nt withheld, positions 876-921]
