[The description below was written by a language model from this plasmid's Addgene catalogue record.]
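Description:
mCer-4aa-VAMP2 is a mammalian expression plasmid of about 5.1 kb built on the Clontech pECFP-C1 backbone, in which the ECFP coding region was converted by mutagenesis into monomeric Cerulean. Relative to ECFP, Cerulean carries the S72A, Y145A and H148D substitutions, and the additional A206K change suppresses the weak dimerisation tendency of GFP-family proteins, giving a monomeric cyan fluorophore. The plasmid is propagated in E. coli under kanamycin selection. The record provides no feature table and does not explicitly list the promoter, polyadenylation signal or origins of replication; C1-series vectors of this family normally drive the fusion from a CMV immediate-early promoter, but that is inferred from the backbone name rather than stated.

The insert is the 351 bp coding sequence of rat Vamp2 (synaptobrevin 2), the vesicle-associated SNARE protein of synaptic vesicles. It is cloned downstream of the fluorescent protein so that mCerulean sits at the N terminus of VAMP2, joined through a short four-amino-acid linker. This orientation places the fluorophore on the cytoplasmic end of the protein, near the SNARE motif, and leaves the C-terminal membrane anchor free. The short linker keeps the fluorophore close to the SNARE domain, which favours distance-sensitive energy transfer measurements.

The construct is intended as a FRET probe in mammalian cells, paired with the companion plasmid mCit-4aa-SNAP25B, with Cerulean as the cyan partner and Citrine as the yellow partner. The associated work used such probes to follow assembly and rearrangement of SNARE complexes at neuronal synapses.
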