Addgene plasmid #53233: mCer-4aa-VAMP2
Purpose: Fluorescent probe: VAMP2 (synaptobrevin2), N-terminally-tagged with monomeric Cerulean, connected with a 4 amino acid linker. Expressed in mammalian cells, used with mCit-4aa-SNAP25B for FRET.
Depositing lab: Robert Zucker. Depositing organization: University of California, Berkeley. Publication: Dance of the SNAREs: assembly and rearrangements detected with FRET at neuronal synapses. Degtyar V, Hafez IM, Bray C, Zucker RS. J Neurosci. 2013 Mar 27;33(13):5507-23. doi: 10.1523/JNEUROSCI.2337-12.2013. PubMed 23536066.
Backbone
  Vector backbone: pECFP-C1
  Backbone manufacturer: Clontech
  Backbone size w/o insert (bp): 4700
  Total vector size (bp): 5063
  Modifications to backbone: This vector was created by mutagenesis of pECFP-C1. Compared to ECFP, Cerulean contains mutations: S72A, Y145A and H148D. mCerulean also contains A206K mutation to create a monomeric form of the fluorescent protein. See more details in Addgene's plasmid 27796.
  Vector type: Mammalian Expression
Growth in bacteria
  Bacterial resistance: Kanamycin, 50 μg/mL
  Growth temperature: 37°C
  Growth strain: DH5alpha
  Copy number: Unknown
Gene/Insert
  Gene/Insert name: VAMP2 (alt names: Vesicle-Associated Membrane Protein 2; synaptobrevin 2)
  Species: R. norvegicus (rat)
  Insert size (bp): 351
  GenBank ID: NM_012663
  Entrez Gene: Vamp2 (a.k.a. RATVAMPB, RATVAMPIR, SYB, Syb2)
  Tag / fusion protein: mCerulean (N terminal on backbone); 4aa-linker (N terminal on insert)
Terms and licenses: Academic/Nonprofit Terms; Industry Terms: Not Available to Industry
How to cite: mCer-4aa-VAMP2 was a gift from Robert Zucker (Addgene plasmid # 53233 ; http://n2t.net/addgene:53233 ; RRID:Addgene_53233)
